Addgene plasmid #16257: HER2 WT
Depositing lab: Mien-Chie Hung. Publication: Upregulation of CXCR4 is essential for HER2-mediated tumor metastasis. Li YM, Pan Y, Wei Y, Cheng X, Zhou BP, Tan M, Zhou X, Xia W, Hortobagyi GN, Yu D, Hung MC. Cancer Cell. 2004 Nov . 6(5):459-69. 10.1016/j.ccr.2004.09.027 PubMed 15542430.
Backbone
  Vector backbone: pcDNA3
  Backbone manufacturer: Invitrogen
  Backbone size w/o insert (bp): 5400
  Vector type: Mammalian Expression
  Selectable markers: Neomycin (select with G418)
Growth in bacteria
  Bacterial resistance: Ampicillin, 100 μg/mL
  Growth temperature: 37°C
  Growth strain: DH5alpha
  Copy number: High Copy
Gene/Insert
  Gene/Insert name: HER2
  Species: H. sapiens (human)
  Insert size (bp): 4400
  Entrez Gene: ERBB2 (a.k.a. CD340, HER-2, HER-2/neu, HER2, MLN 19, MLN-19, NEU, NGL, TKR1, VSCN2, c-ERB-2, c-ERB2, p185(erbB2))
  Cloning method: Restriction Enzyme; 5′ cloning site HindIII (not destroyed); 3′ cloning site HindIII (not destroyed)
  Sequencing primers: 5′ CMV-F; 3′ BGHrev
Terms and licenses: Academic/Nonprofit Terms; Industry Terms: Not Available to Industry
How to cite: HER2 WT was a gift from Mien-Chie Hung (Addgene plasmid # 16257 ; http://n2t.net/addgene:16257 ; RRID:Addgene_16257)
