[The description below was written by a language model from this plasmid's Addgene catalogue record and pLannotate feature annotations shown in this document.]
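Description:
HER2 WT is a mammalian expression plasmid built on the pcDNA3 backbone that carries the wild-type human ERBB2 (HER2/neu) cDNA, which encodes the p185 receptor tyrosine kinase. The insert of about 4.4 kb was cloned into a single HindIII site, which is retained at both ends. In the sequenced record of about 9.9 kb, the ERBB2 open reading frame runs in the sense orientation downstream of the human cytomegalovirus immediate-early enhancer and promoter. It is followed by several hundred bases of unannotated sequence, which may be 3′ untranslated cDNA sequence, and then by the bovine growth hormone polyadenylation signal. No epitope tag or reporter is annotated, so the protein appears to be expressed in its native form. T7 and SP6 phage promoters flank the cloning region, as is standard for pcDNA3, and would allow in vitro transcription of either strand.

In E. coli the plasmid is propagated through a high-copy ColE1/pUC-type origin with ampicillin selection from the β-lactamase gene, and an f1 origin is also present. For mammalian cells, a separate cassette places the neomycin phosphotransferase gene under the SV40 early promoter, which includes the SV40 origin region, with an SV40 polyadenylation signal. This allows G418 selection of stable transfectants. The short annotated fragments of HIV-1 LTR, ble, lacI and the bom site are most likely partial matches to backbone remnants rather than functional elements.

The construct suits transient or stable overexpression of wild-type HER2 in cultured mammalian cells. The associated publication studied HER2-driven upregulation of CXCR4 and its role in tumour metastasis. The "WT" in the name suggests the plasmid serves as a reference alongside mutant HER2 versions, though the record does not describe any.
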