Features (pLannotate 1.2.2; 21 found; start..end, strand, type, name):
     28..80      -  misc_feature   bom (fragment): basis of mobility region from pBR322
    235..614     +  enhancer       CMV enhancer: human cytomegalovirus immediate early enhancer
    615..818     +  promoter       CMV promoter: human cytomegalovirus (CMV) immediate early promoter
    814..847     +  LTR            5' LTR (truncated) (fragment): truncated 5' long terminal repeat (LTR) from HIV-1
    863..881     +  promoter       T7 promoter: promoter for bacteriophage T7 RNA polymerase
   1033..4797    +  CDS            ERBB2 (sequence withheld): ERBB2_HUMAN - Also known as HER2, MLN19, NEU, NGL. Experimental evidence at protein level: Swiss-Prot protein existence level 1. In the nucleus is involved in transcriptional regulation. Associates with the 5'-TCAAATTC-3' sequence in the PTGS2/COX-2 promoter and activates its transcription. Implicated in transcriptional activation of CDKN1A; the function involves STAT3 and SRC. Involved in the transcription of rRNA genes by RNA Pol I and enhances protein synthesis and cell growth. From Homo sapiens (Human).
   5415..5433    -  promoter       SP6 promoter: promoter for bacteriophage SP6 RNA polymerase
   5459..5683    +  polyA_signal   bGH poly(A) signal: bovine growth hormone polyadenylation signal
   5687..5708    +  promoter       SV40 promoter (fragment): SV40 enhancer and early promoter
   5729..6157    +  rep_origin     f1 ori (sequence partly withheld): f1 bacteriophage origin of replication; arrow indicates direction of (+) strand synthesis
   6171..6500    +  promoter       SV40 promoter: SV40 enhancer and early promoter
   6567..7358    +  CDS            neo: KKA2_KLEPN - Also known as kan, nptII. Experimental evidence at protein level: Swiss-Prot protein existence level 1. Resistance to kanamycin, neomycin, paromomycin, ribostamycin, butirosin and gentamicin B. From Klebsiella pneumoniae.
   7382..7540    +  CDS            ble (fragment): BLE_KLEPN - Experimental evidence at protein level: Swiss-Prot protein existence level 1. Binding protein with a strong affinity to the bleomycin family of antibiotics. Binds to CL990; an antimitotic-antibiotic compound. From Klebsiella pneumoniae.
   7535..7656    +  polyA_signal   SV40 poly(A) signal: SV40 polyadenylation signal
   7729..7745    -  protein_bind   lac operator: The lac repressor binds to the lac operator to inhibit transcription in E. coli. This inhibition can be relieved by adding lactose or isopropyl-β-D-thiogalactopyranoside (IPTG). lac repressor encoded by lacI
   7753..7783    -  promoter       lac promoter: promoter for the E. coli lac operon
   7798..7819    -  protein_bind   CAP binding site: CAP binding activates transcription in the presence of cAMP. E. coli catabolite activator protein
   7832..7924    -  CDS            lacI (fragment): lac repressor; lacI; The lac repressor binds to the lac operator to inhibit transcription in E. coli. This inhibition can be relieved by adding lactose or isopropyl-β-D-thiogalactopyranoside (IPTG).
   8107..8695    -  rep_origin     ori: high-copy-number ColE1/pMB1/pBR322/pUC origin of replication
   8866..9726    -  CDS            AmpR: β-lactamase; bla; confers resistance to ampicillin, carbenicillin, and related antibiotics
   9727..9831    -  promoter       AmpR promoter: bla
>Addgene plasmid #16257 | HER2 WT | addgene full sequence | sequence record 234574 | Addgene NGS Result
GACGGATCGGGAGATCTCCCGATCCCCTATGGTGCACTCTCAGTACAATCTGCTCTGATGCCGCATAGTT
AAGCCAGTATCTGCTCCCTGCTTGTGTGTTGGAGGTCGCTGAGTAGTGCGCGAGCAAAATTTAAGCTACA
ACAAGGCAAGGCTTGACCGACAATTGCATGAAGAATCTGCTTAGGGTTAGGCGTTTTGCGCTGCTTCGCG
ATGTACGGGCCAGATATACGCGTTGACATTGATTATTGACTAGTTATTAATAGTAATCAATTACGGGGTC
ATTAGTTCATAGCCCATATATGGAGTTCCGCGTTACATAACTTACGGTAAATGGCCCGCCTGGCTGACCG
CCCAACGACCCCCGCCCATTGACGTCAATAATGACGTATGTTCCCATAGTAACGCCAATAGGGACTTTCC
ATTGACGTCAATGGGTGGAGTATTTACGGTAAACTGCCCACTTGGCAGTACATCAAGTGTATCATATGCC
AAGTACGCCCCCTATTGACGTCAATGACGGTAAATGGCCCGCCTGGCATTATGCCCAGTACATGACCTTA
TGGGACTTTCCTACTTGGCAGTACATCTACGTATTAGTCATCGCTATTACCATGGTGATGCGGTTTTGGC
AGTACATCAATGGGCGTGGATAGCGGTTTGACTCACGGGGATTTCCAAGTCTCCACCCCATTGACGTCAA
TGGGAGTTTGTTTTGGCACCAAAATCAACGGGACTTTCCAAAATGTCGTAACAACTCCGCCCCATTGACG
CAAATGGGCGGTAGGCGTGTACGGTGGGAGGTCTATATAAGCAGAGCTCTCTGGCTAACTAGAGAACCCA
CTGCTTACTGGCTTATCGAAATTAATACGACTCACTATAGGGAGACCCAAGCTTGGGGCAGCCGCGCGCC
CCTTCCCACGGGGCCCTTTACTGCGCCGCGCGCCCGGCCCCCACCCCTCGCAGCACCCCGCGCCCCGCGC
CCTCCCAGCCGGGTCCAGCCGGAGCCATGGGGCCGGAGCCGCAGTGAGCACC
[3765 nt withheld, positions 1033-4797]
TGAACCAGAAGGCCAAGTCCGCAGAAGCCCTGATGTGTCCTCAGGGAGCAGGGAAGGCCTGACTTCTGCT
GGCATCAAGAGGTGGGAGGGCCCTCCGACCACTTCCAGGGGAACCTGCCATGCCAGGAACCTGTCCTAAG
GAACCTTCCTTCCTGCTTGAGTTCCCAGATGGCTGGAAGGGGTCCAGCCTCGTTGGAAGAGGAACAGCAC
TGGGGAGTCTTTGTGGATTCTGAGGCCCTGCCCAATGAGACTCTAGGGTCCAGTGGATGCCACAGCCCAG
CTTGGCCCTTTCCTTCCAGATCCTGGGTACTGAAAGCCTTAGGGAAGCTGGCCTGAGAGGGGAAGCGGCC
CTAAGGGAGTGTCTAAGAACAAAAGCGACCCATTCAGAGACTGTCCCTGAAACCTAGTACTGCCCCCCAT
GAGGAAGGAACAGCAATGGTGTCAGTATCCAGGCTTTGTACAGAGTGCTTTTCTGTTTAGTTTTTACTTT
TTTTGTTTTGTTTTTTTCAAGCTTGGTACCGAGCTCGGATCCACTAGTAACGGCCGCCAGTGTGCTGGAA
TTCTGCAGATATCCATCACACTGGCGGCCGCTCGAGCATGCATCTAGAGGGCCCTATTCTATAGTGTCAC
CTAAATGCTAGAGCTCGCTGATCAGCCTCGACTGTGCCTTCTAGTTGCCAGCCATCTGTTGTTTGCCCCT
CCCCCGTGCCTTCCTTGACCCTGGAAGGTGCCACTCCCACTGTCCTTTCCTAATAAAATGAGGAAATTGC
ATCGCATTGTCTGAGTAGGTGTCATTCTATTCTGGGGGGTGGGGTGGGGCAGGACAGCAAGGGGGAGGAT
TGGGAAGACAATAGCAGGCATGCTGGGGATGCGGTGGGCTCTATGGCTTCTGAGGCGGAAAGAACCAGCT
GGGGCTCTAGGGGGTATCCCC
[124 nt withheld, positions 5729-5852]
C
[91 nt withheld, positions 5854-5944]
A
[49 nt withheld, positions 5946-5994]
CCTTTGACGTTGGAGTCCACGTTCTTT
[37 nt withheld, positions 6022-6058]
ACCCTATCTCGGTCTATTCTTTTGATTTATAAGGGATTTTGCCGATTTCGGCCTATTGGTTAAAAAATGA
GCTGATTTAACAAAAATTTAACGCGAATTAATTCTGTGGAATGTGTGTCAGTTAGGGTGTGGAAAGTCCC
CAGGCTCCCCAGCAGGCAGAAGTATGCAAAGCATGCATCTCAATTAGTCAGCAACCAGGTGTGGAAAGTC
CCCAGGCTCCCCAGCAGGCAGAAGTATGCAAAGCATGCATCTCAATTAGTCAGCAACCATAGTCCCGCCC
CTAACTCCGCCCATCCCGCCCCTAACTCCGCCCAGTTCCGCCCATTCTCCGCCCCATGGCTGACTAATTT
TTTTTATTTATGCAGAGGCCGAGGCCGCCTCTGCCTCTGAGCTATTCCAGAAGTAGTGAGGAGGCTTTTT
TGGAGGCCTAGGCTTTTGCAAAAAGCTCCCGGGAGCTTGTATATCCATTTTCGGATCTGATCAAGAGACA
GGATGAGGATCGTTTCGCATGATTGAACAAGATGGATTGCACGCAGGTTCTCCGGCCGCTTGGGTGGAGA
GGCTATTCGGCTATGACTGGGCACAACAGACAATCGGCTGCTCTGATGCCGCCGTGTTCCGGCTGTCAGC
GCAGGGGCGCCCGGTTCTTTTTGTCAAGACCGACCTGTCCGGTGCCCTGAATGAACTGCAGGACGAGGCA
GCGCGGCTATCGTGGCTGGCCACGACGGGCGTTCCTTGCGCAGCTGTGCTCGACGTTGTCACTGAAGCGG
GAAGGGACTGGCTGCTATTGGGCGAAGTGCCGGGGCAGGATCTCCTGTCATCTCACCTTGCTCCTGCCGA
GAAAGTATCCATCATGGCTGATGCAATGCGGCGGCTGCATACGCTTGATCCGGCTACCTGCCCATTCGAC
CACCAAGCGAAACATCGCATCGAGCGAGCACGTACTCGGATGGAAGCCGGTCTTGTCGATCAGGATGATC
TGGACGAAGAGCATCAGGGGCTCGCGCCAGCCGAACTGTTCGCCAGGCTCAAGGCGCGCATGCCCGACGG
CGAGGATCTCGTCGTGACCCATGGCGATGCCTGCTTGCCGAATATCATGGTGGAAAATGGCCGCTTTTCT
GGATTCATCGACTGTGGCCGGCTGGGTGTGGCGGACCGCTATCAGGACATAGCGTTGGCTACCCGTGATA
TTGCTGAAGAGCTTGGCGGCGAATGGGCTGACCGCTTCCTCGTGCTTTACGGTATCGCCGCTCCCGATTC
GCAGCGCATCGCCTTCTATCGCCTTCTTGACGAGTTCTTCTGAGCGGGACTCTGGGGTTCGAAATGACCG
ACCAAGCGACGCCCAACCTGCCATCACGAGATTTCGATTCCACCGCCGCCTTCTATGAAAGGTTGGGCTT
CGGAATCGTTTTCCGGGACGCCGGCTGGATGATCCTCCAGCGCGGGGATCTCATGCTGGAGTTCTTCGCC
CACCCCAACTTGTTTATTGCAGCTTATAATGGTTACAAATAAAGCAATAGCATCACAAATTTCACAAATA
AAGCATTTTTTTCACTGCATTCTAGTTGTGGTTTGTCCAAACTCATCAATGTATCTTATCATGTCTGTAT
ACCGTCGACCTCTAGCTAGAGCTTGGCGTAATCATGGTCATAGCTGTTTCCTGTGTGAAATTGTTATCCG
CTCACAATTCCACACAACATACGAGCCGGAAGCATAAAGTGTAAAGCCTGGGGTGCCTAATGAGTGAGCT
AACTCACATTAATTGCGTTGCGCTCACTGCCCGCTTTCCAGTCGGGAAACCTGTCGTGCCAGCTGCATTA
ATGAATCGGCCAACGCGCGGGGAGAGGCGGTTTGCGTATTGGGCGCTCTTCCGCTTCCTCGCTCACTGAC
TCGCTGCGCTCGGTCGTTCGGCTGCGGCGAGCGGTATCAGCTCACTCAAAGGCGGTAATACGGTTATCCA
CAGAATCAGGGGATAACGCAGGAAAGAACATGTGAGCAAAAGGCCAGCAAAAGGCCAGGAACCGTAAAAA
GGCCGCGTTGCTGGCGTTTTTCCATAGGCTCCGCCCCCCTGACGAGCATCACAAAAATCGACGCTCAAGT
CAGAGGTGGCGAAACCCGACAGGACTATAAAGATACCAGGCGTTTCCCCCTGGAAGCTCCCTCGTGCGCT
CTCCTGTTCCGACCCTGCCGCTTACCGGATACCTGTCCGCCTTTCTCCCTTCGGGAAGCGTGGCGCTTTC
TCATAGCTCACGCTGTAGGTATCTCAGTTCGGTGTAGGTCGTTCGCTCCAAGCTGGGCTGTGTGCACGAA
CCCCCCGTTCAGCCCGACCGCTGCGCCTTATCCGGTAACTATCGTCTTGAGTCCAACCCGGTAAGACACG
ACTTATCGCCACTGGCAGCAGCCACTGGTAACAGGATTAGCAGAGCGAGGTATGTAGGCGGTGCTACAGA
GTTCTTGAAGTGGTGGCCTAACTACGGCTACACTAGAAGAACAGTATTTGGTATCTGCGCTCTGCTGAAG
CCAGTTACCTTCGGAAAAAGAGTTGGTAGCTCTTGATCCGGCAAACAAACCACCGCTGGTAGCGGTGGTT
TTTTTGTTTGCAAGCAGCAGATTACGCGCAGAAAAAAAGGATCTCAAGAAGATCCTTTGATCTTTTCTAC
GGGGTCTGACGCTCAGTGGAACGAAAACTCACGTTAAGGGATTTTGGTCATGAGATTATCAAAAAGGATC
TTCACCTAGATCCTTTTAAATTAAAAATGAAGTTTTAAATCAATCTAAAGTATATATGAGTAAACTTGGT
CTGACAGTTACCAATGCTTAATCAGTGAGGCACCTATCTCAGCGATCTGTCTATTTCGTTCATCCATAGT
TGCCTGACTCCCCGTCGTGTAGATAACTACGATACGGGAGGGCTTACCATCTGGCCCCAGTGCTGCAATG
ATACCGCGAGACCCACGCTCACCGGCTCCAGATTTATCAGCAATAAACCAGCCAGCCGGAAGGGCCGAGC
GCAGAAGTGGTCCTGCAACTTTATCCGCCTCCATCCAGTCTATTAATTGTTGCCGGGAAGCTAGAGTAAG
TAGTTCGCCAGTTAATAGTTTGCGCAACGTTGTTGCCATTGCTACAGGCATCGTGGTGTCACGCTCGTCG
TTTGGTATGGCTTCATTCAGCTCCGGTTCCCAACGATCAAGGCGAGTTACATGATCCCCCATGTTGTGCA
AAAAAGCGGTTAGCTCCTTCGGTCCTCCGATCGTTGTCAGAAGTAAGTTGGCCGCAGTGTTATCACTCAT
GGTTATGGCAGCACTGCATAATTCTCTTACTGTCATGCCATCCGTAAGATGCTTTTCTGTGACTGGTGAG
TACTCAACCAAGTCATTCTGAGAATAGTGTATGCGGCGACCGAGTTGCTCTTGCCCGGCGTCAATACGGG
ATAATACCGCGCCACATAGCAGAACTTTAAAAGTGCTCATCATTGGAAAACGTTCTTCGGGGCGAAAACT
CTCAAGGATCTTACCGCTGTTGAGATCCAGTTCGATGTAACCCACTCGTGCACCCAACTGATCTTCAGCA
TCTTTTACTTTCACCAGCGTTTCTGGGTGAGCAAAAACAGGAAGGCAAAATGCCGCAAAAAAGGGAATAA
GGGCGACACGGAAATGTTGAATACTCATACTCTTCCTTTTTCAATATTATTGAAGCATTTATCAGGGTTA
TTGTCTCATGAGCGGATACATATTTGAATGTATTTAGAAAAATAAACAAATAGGGGTTCCGCGCACATTT
CCCCGAAAAGTGCCACCTGACGTC
