>Addgene plasmid #16257 | HER2 WT | addgene partial sequence | sequence record 97939 | hHER2-F 5'-TGGCTCAGTGACCTGTTTTG-3'
[740 nt withheld, positions 1-740]
