>Addgene plasmid #16257 | HER2 WT | addgene partial sequence | sequence record 97949 | BGH-rev 5'-TAGAAGGCACAGTCGAGG-3'
AGAATAGGGCCCTCTAGATGCATGCTCGAGCGGCCGCCAGTGTGATGGATATCTGCAGAATTCCAGCACA
CTGGCGGCCGTTACTAGTGGATCCGAGCTCGGTACCAAGCTTGAAAAAAACAAAACAAAAAAAGTAAAAA
CTAAACAGAAAAGCACTCTGTACAAAGCCTGGATACTGACACCATTGCTGTTCCTTCCTCATGGGGGGCA
GTACTAGGTTTCAGGGACAGTCTCTGAATGGGTCGCTTTTGTTCTTAGACACTCCCTTAGGGCCGCTTCC
CCTCTCAGGCCAGCTTCCCTAAGGCTTTCAGTACCCAGGATCTGGAAGGAAAGGGCCAAGCTGGGCTGTG
GCATCCACTGGACCCTAGAGTCTCATTGGGCAGGGCCTCAGAATCCACAAAGACTCCCCAGTGCTGTTCC
TCTTCCAACGAGGCTGGACCCCTTCCAGCCATCTGGGAACTCAAGCAGGAAGGAAGGTTCCTTAGGACAG
GTTCCTGGCATGGCAGGTTCCCCTGGAAGTGGTCGGAGGGCCCTCCCACCTCTTGATGCCAGCAGAAGTC
AGGCCTTCCCTGCTCCCTGAGGACACATCAGGGCTTCTGCGGACTTGGCCTTCTGGTTCACACTGGCACG
TCCAGACCCAGGTACTCTGGGTTCTCTGCC
