>Addgene plasmid #16257 | HER2 WT | addgene partial sequence | sequence record 151244 | CMV-F 5'-CGCAAATGGGCGGTAGGCGTG-3'
CTCTCTGGCTAACTAGAGAACCCACTGCTTACTGGCTTATCGAAATTAATACGACTCACTATAGGGAGAC
CCAAGCTTGGGGCAGCCGCGCGCCCCTTCCCACGGGGCCCTTTACTGCGCCGCGCGCCCGGCCCCCACCC
CTCGCAGCACCCCGCGCCCCGCGCCCTCCCAGCCGGGTCCAGCCGGAGCCATGGGGCCGGAGCCGCAGTG
AGCACC
[824 nt withheld, positions 217-1040]
